>Addgene plasmid #8876 | 3704 pGEX4T-3 MLL AD L2854A | addgene partial sequence | sequence record 17427 | 8876 with pGEX5'
TTCCGCGTGGATCCCTGAAATCAGATTCAGACAATAACAACAGTGATGACTGTGGGAATATCCTGCCTTC
AGACATTATGGACTTTGTAGCGAAGAATACTCCATCCATGCAGGCTTTGGGTGAGAGCCCAGAGTCATCT
TCATCAGAACTCCTGAATCTTGGTGAAGGATTGGGTCTTGAATCCCTGCAAGCCGAATTCCAGCACACTG
GCGGCCGTTACTAGTGGATCCCCGAATTCCCGGGTCGACTCGAGCGGCCGCATCGTGACTGACTGACGAT
CTGCCTCGCGCGTTTCGGTGATGACGGTGAAAACCTCTGACACATGCAGCTCCCGGAGACGGTCACAGCT
TGTCTGTAAGCGGATGCCGGGAGCAGACAAGCCCGTCAGGGCGCGTCAGCGGGTGTTGGCGGGTGTCGGG
GCGCAGCCATGACCCAGTCACGTAGCGATAGCGGAGTGTATAATTCTTGAAGACGAAAGGGCCTCGTGAT
ACGCCTATTTTTATAGGTTAATGTCATGATAATAATGGTTTCTTAGACGTCAGGTGGCACTTTTCGGGGA
AATGTGCGCGGAACCCCTATTTGTTTATTTTTCTAAATACATTCAAATATGTATCCGCTCATGAGACAAT
AACCCTGATAAATGCTTCAATAATATTGAAAAAGGAAGAGTATGAGTATTCAACATTTCCGTGTCGCCCT
TATTCCCTTTTTTGCGGCATTTTGCCTTCCTGTTTTTGCTCACCCAGAAACGCTGGTGAAAGTAAAAGAT
GCTGAAGATCAGTTGGGTGCACGAGTGGGTTACATCGAACTGGATCTCAACAGCGGTAAGATCCTTGAGA
GTTTTCGCCCCGAAGAACGTTTTCCAATGATGAGCACTTTTAAAGTTCTGCTATGTGGCGCGGTATTATC
CCGTGTTGACGCCGGGCAAGAGCAACTCGGTCGCCGCATACACTATTCTCAGA
