[The description below was written by a language model from this plasmid's Addgene catalogue record.]
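Description:
3704 pGEX4T-3 MLL AD L2854A is a bacterial expression plasmid built on the pGEX-4T3 backbone (about 4.97 kb without insert). It is maintained in E. coli as a high-copy plasmid under ampicillin selection. pGEX-series vectors are designed to produce recombinant proteins as fusions to glutathione S-transferase (GST), and here the GST tag is supplied by the backbone at the N terminus of the insert. The record lists no feature table, so the promoter, origin and other backbone elements are not individually documented. pGEX-4T vectors generally use an IPTG-inducible tac promoter with a lacI repressor gene and carry a thrombin cleavage site between GST and the cloned fragment.

The insert is a 165 bp fragment of human MLL (KMT2A) encoding the minimal activation domain, amino acids 2829–2883. It was cloned into the BamHI site, which was retained at both ends; with a single-enzyme insertion, orientation would have needed to be confirmed. The fragment carries the point mutation L2854A, which replaces a leucine with alanine within a hydrophobic motif of the activation domain.

The associated publication concerns cooperative binding of MLL and CREB to the coactivator CREB-binding protein. The construct is therefore most plausibly used to make purified GST-tagged mutant activation domain for in vitro binding assays such as GST pull-downs, testing how this residue contributes to the interaction compared with the wild-type domain. The record itself does not state the effect of the mutation.
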