Addgene plasmid #8876: 3704 pGEX4T-3 MLL AD L2854A
Depositing lab: Stanley Korsmeyer. Depositing organization: Dana-Farber Cancer Institute. Publication: MLL and CREB bind cooperatively to the nuclear coactivator CREB-binding protein. Ernst P, Wang J, Huang M, Goodman RH, Korsmeyer SJ. Mol Cell Biol. 2001 Apr . 21(7):2249-58. 10.1128/MCB.21.7.2249-2258.2001 PubMed 11259575.
Backbone
  Vector backbone: pGEX-4T3
  Backbone size w/o insert (bp): 4970
  Vector type: Bacterial Expression
Growth in bacteria
  Bacterial resistance: Ampicillin, 100 μg/mL
  Growth temperature: 37°C
  Growth strain: XL1 Blue
  Copy number: High Copy
Gene/Insert
  Gene/Insert name: MLL min A.D. (alt names: MLL; minimal activation domain (aa 2829-2883))
  Species: H. sapiens (human)
  Insert size (bp): 165
  Mutation: L2854A: ILPSDIMDFVL --> ILPSDIMDFVA
  Entrez Gene: KMT2A (a.k.a. ALL-1, ALL1, CXXC7, GAS7, HRX, HTRX, HTRX1, MLL, MLL1, MLL1A, TRX1, WDSTS)
  Tag / fusion protein: GST (N terminal on backbone)
  Cloning method: Restriction Enzyme; 5′ cloning site BamHI (not destroyed); 3′ cloning site BamHI (not destroyed)
  Sequencing primers: 5′ pGEX-5'; 3′ pGEX-3'
Terms and licenses: Academic/Nonprofit Terms; Industry Terms: Not Available to Industry
How to cite: 3704 pGEX4T-3 MLL AD L2854A was a gift from Stanley Korsmeyer (Addgene plasmid # 8876 ; http://n2t.net/addgene:8876 ; RRID:Addgene_8876)
